Addgene plasmid #191149: EK0313 SFFV-mCherry-SG(s70587)SG-Cre (FLP-IN)
Purpose: Expression of Sensor 1 (for EK0208) in mammalian cells; mCherry marker, Cre output derived from a gift from prof. Liqun Luo
Depositing lab: Xiaojing Gao. Depositing organization: Stanford University. Publication: Modular, programmable RNA sensing using ADAR editing in living cells. Kaseniit KE, Katz N, Kolber NS, Call CC, Wengier DL, Cody WB, Sattely ES, Gao XJ. Nat Biotechnol. 2022 Oct 5. pii: 10.1038/s41587-022-01493-x. doi: 10.1038/s41587-022-01493-x. PubMed 36198772.
Backbone
  Vector backbone: FLP-IN
  Vector type: Mammalian Expression
Growth in bacteria
  Bacterial resistance: Ampicillin, 100 μg/mL
  Growth temperature: 37°C
  Growth strain: DH5alpha
  Copy number: High Copy
Gene/Insert
  Gene/Insert name: mCherry:s70587:Cre
  Species: Synthetic
  Mutation: WT
  Promoter: SFFV
  Cloning method: Unknown
Terms and licenses: Academic/Nonprofit Terms; Industry Terms: Not Available to Industry
Depositor comments: Please see https://rnasensing.bio/ for more details. Please visit https://www.biorxiv.org/content/10.1101/2022.01.28.478207v1 for bioRxiv preprint.
How to cite: EK0313 SFFV-mCherry-SG(s70587)SG-Cre (FLP-IN) was a gift from Xiaojing Gao (Addgene plasmid # 191149 ; http://n2t.net/addgene:191149 ; RRID:Addgene_191149)
