[The description below was written by a language model from this plasmid's Addgene catalogue record and pLannotate feature annotations shown in this document.]
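Description:
EK0313 SFFV-mCherry-SG(s70587)SG-Cre (FLP-IN) is a 6.9 kb mammalian expression plasmid built on a Flp-In-type backbone and encoding an ADAR-based RNA sensor. It is maintained in E. coli through a high-copy ColE1/pUC origin and an ampicillin resistance gene driven by its own bla promoter. Remnants of the lac promoter/operator region, a partial f1 origin and a bom fragment are also annotated. Downstream of the expression cassette sits a single FRT site placed directly in front of a hygromycin resistance coding sequence with an SV40 polyadenylation signal. No intact promoter is annotated ahead of that gene, which is the usual Flp-In arrangement. In that system, FLP-mediated recombination into a genomic FRT landing pad supplies the promoter, so that hygromycin selects for single-copy integrants at a defined locus.

The payload is a single synthetic open reading frame transcribed from the spleen focus-forming virus (SFFV) LTR promoter and terminated by a bGH poly(A) signal. It begins with mCherry, followed by an F2A-type self-cleaving peptide. An unannotated interval before Cre presumably holds the s70587 sensor sequence, which the name shows as flanked by "SG" elements that the record does not define. The catalogue entry describes the construct as Sensor 1 for a companion construct, EK0208, with mCherry as the marker and Cre as the output. In the associated work on programmable RNA sensing by ADAR editing, mCherry would report sensor expression, while Cre production depends on editing of the sensor region when it pairs with its trigger RNA. The record does not give the precise mechanism or the trigger sequence. The Cre output could then be read out through loxP-dependent reporters.
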