Features (pLannotate 1.2.2; 20 found; start..end, strand, type, name):
    176..583     +  promoter       SFFV promoter: spleen focus-forming virus long terminal repeat (LTR) promoter
    597..1304    +  CDS            mCherry: mCherry is a basic (constitutively fluorescent) red fluorescent protein published in 2004, derived from Discosoma sp.. It is reported to be a very rapidly-maturing monomer with low acid sensitivity.
   1341..1399    +  CDS            F2A (fragment): 2A peptide from foot-and-mouth disease virus polyprotein Eukaryotic ribosomes fail to insert a peptide bond between the Gly and Pro residues, yielding separate polypeptides.
   1612..2639    +  CDS            Cre (fragment): site-specific recombinase Cre is a site-specific recombinase from bacteriophage P1. Recombination occurs at loxP sequences.
   2749..2973    +  polyA_signal   bGH poly(A) signal: bovine growth hormone polyadenylation signal
   2989..3012    +  polyA_signal   bGH poly(A) signal (fragment): bovine growth hormone polyadenylation signal
   3016..3037    +  promoter       SV40 promoter (fragment): SV40 enhancer and early promoter
   3058..3291    +  rep_origin     f1 ori (fragment) (sequence partly withheld): f1 bacteriophage origin of replication; arrow indicates direction of (+) strand synthesis
   3296..3343    +  protein_bind   FRT: FLP-mediated recombination occurs in the 8-bp core sequence TCTAGAAA (Turan and Bode, 2011). FLP recombinase from the Saccharomyces cerevisiae 2μ plasmid
   3351..4373    +  CDS            HygR: aminoglycoside phosphotransferase from E. coli; aph(4)-Ia; confers resistance to hygromycin
   4383..4508    +  CDS            ble (fragment): BLE_KLEPN - Experimental evidence at protein level: Swiss-Prot protein existence level 1. Binding protein with a strong affinity to the bleomycin family of antibiotics. Binds to CL990; an antimitotic-antibiotic compound. From Klebsiella pneumoniae.
   4503..4624    +  polyA_signal   SV40 poly(A) signal: SV40 polyadenylation signal
   4697..4713    -  protein_bind   lac operator: The lac repressor binds to the lac operator to inhibit transcription in E. coli. This inhibition can be relieved by adding lactose or isopropyl-β-D-thiogalactopyranoside (IPTG). lac repressor encoded by lacI
   4721..4751    -  promoter       lac promoter: promoter for the E. coli lac operon
   4766..4787    -  protein_bind   CAP binding site: CAP binding activates transcription in the presence of cAMP. E. coli catabolite activator protein
   4800..4892    -  CDS            lacI (fragment): lac repressor; lacI; The lac repressor binds to the lac operator to inhibit transcription in E. coli. This inhibition can be relieved by adding lactose or isopropyl-β-D-thiogalactopyranoside (IPTG).
   5075..5663    -  rep_origin     ori: high-copy-number ColE1/pMB1/pBR322/pUC origin of replication
   5834..6694    -  CDS            AmpR: β-lactamase; bla; confers resistance to ampicillin, carbenicillin, and related antibiotics
   6695..6799    -  promoter       AmpR promoter: bla
   6858..5       -  misc_feature   bom (fragment) (across the origin): basis of mobility region from pBR322
>Addgene plasmid #191149 | EK0313 SFFV-mCherry-SG(s70587)SG-Cre (FLP-IN) | addgene full sequence | sequence record 375531 | Addgene NGS Result
AGTATCTGCTCCCTGCTTGTGTGTTGGAGGTCGCTGAGTAGTGCGCGAGCAAAATTTAAGCTACAACAAG
GCAAGGCTTGACCGACAATTGCCGATAAAATAAAAGATTTTATTTAGTCTCCAGAAAAAGGGGGGAATGA
AAGACCCCACCTGTAGGTTTGGCAAGCTAGCTGCAGTAACGCCATTTTGCAAGGCATGGAAAAATACCAA
ACCAAGAATAGAGAAGTTCAGATCAAGGGCGGGTACATGAAAATAGCTAACGTTGGGCCAAACAGGATAT
CTGCGGTGAGCAGTTTCGGCCCCGGCCCGGGGCCAAGAACAGATGGTCACCGCAGTTTCGGCCCCGGCCC
GAGGCCAAGAACAGATGGTCCCCAGATATGGCCCAACCCTCAGCAGTTTCTTAAGACCCATCAGATGTTT
CCAGGCTCCCCCAAGGACCTGAAATGACCCTGCGCCTTATTTGAATTAACCAATCAGCCTGCTTCTCGCT
TCTGTTCGCGCGCTTCTGCTTCCCGAGCTCTATAAAAGAGCTCACAACCCCTCACTCGGCGCGCCAGTCC
TCCGACAGACTGAGTCGCCCGGGAAGCTTCGCCACCATGGTGAGCAAGGGCGAGGAGGATAACATGGCCA
TCATCAAGGAGTTCATGCGCTTCAAGGTGCACATGGAGGGCTCCGTGAACGGCCACGAGTTCGAGATCGA
GGGCGAGGGCGAGGGCCGCCCCTACGAGGGCACCCAGACCGCCAAGCTGAAGGTGACCAAGGGTGGCCCC
CTGCCCTTCGCCTGGGACATCCTGTCCCCTCAGTTCATGTACGGCTCCAAGGCCTACGTGAAGCACCCCG
CCGACATTCCCGACTACTTGAAGCTGTCCTTCCCCGAGGGCTTCAAGTGGGAGCGCGTGATGAACTTCGA
GGACGGCGGCGTGGTGACCGTGACCCAGGACTCCTCCCTGCAGGACGGCGAGTTCATCTACAAGGTGAAG
CTGCGCGGCACCAACTTCCCCTCCGACGGCCCCGTAATGCAGAAGAAGACCATGGGCTGGGAGGCCTCCT
CCGAGCGGATGTACCCCGAGGACGGCGCCCTGAAGGGCGAGATCAAGCAGAGGCTGAAGCTGAAGGACGG
CGGCCACTACGACGCTGAGGTCAAGACCACCTACAAGGCCAAGAAGCCCGTGCAGCTGCCCGGCGCCTAC
AACGTCAACATCAAGTTGGACATCACCTCCCACAACGAGGACTACACCATCGTGGAACAGTACGAACGCG
CCGAGGGCCGCCACTCCACCGGCGGCATGGACGAGCTGTACAAGAGCGAAGCCAGACACAAACAGAAAAT
TGTGGCTCCGGTGAAACAGACTTTGAATTTTGACCTTCTGAAGCTGGCGGGAGACGTCGAGTCCAACCCC
GGTCCCGGATCCACCAAGTCGACACGGATGAGTGTTTCCTTCTATCCGCGTCATTGTTAGGCCTTACGTA
CCGATAGACCACTGGTGCAAATAGAGAGCTATACCGGTGAGGCACGGCATAAGCAAAAGATCGTAGCCCC
AGTAAAGCAAACACTCAACTTCGATCTACTCAAACTCGCAGGTGATGTGGAATCTAATCCAGGACCTATG
GCCAATTTACTGACCGTACACCAAAATTTGCCTGCATTGCCGGTCGATGCAACGAGTGATGAGGTTCGCA
AGAACCTGATGGACATGTTCAGGGATCGCCAGGCGTTTTCTGAGCATACCTGGAAAATGCTTCTGTCCGT
TTGCCGGTCGTGGGCGGCATGGTGCAAGTTGAATAACCGGAAATGGTTTCCCGCAGAACCTGAAGATGTT
CGCGATTATCTTCTATATCTTCAGGCGCGCGGTCTGGCAGTAAAAACTATCCAGCAACATTTGGGCCAGC
TAAACATGCTTCATCGTCGGTCCGGGCTGCCACGACCAAGTGACAGCAATGCTGTTTCACTGGTTATGCG
GCGGATCAGAAAAGAAAACGTTGATGCCGGTGAACGTGCAAAACAGGCTCTAGCGTTCGAACGCACTGAT
TTCGACCAGGTTCGTTCACTCATGGAAAATAGCGATCGCTGCCAGGATATACGTAATCTGGCATTTCTGG
GGATTGCTTATAACACCCTGTTACGTATAGCCGAAATTGCCAGGATCAGGGTTAAAGATATCTCACGTAC
TGACGGTGGGAGAATGTTAATCCATATTGGCAGAACGAAAACGCTGGTTAGCACCGCAGGTGTAGAGAAG
GCACTTAGCCTGGGGGTAACTAAACTGGTCGAGCGATGGATTTCCGTCTCTGGTGTAGCTGATGATCCGA
ATAACTACCTGTTTTGCCGGGTCAGAAAAAATGGTGTTGCCGCGCCATCTGCCACCAGCCAGCTATCAAC
TCGCGCCCTGGAAGGGATTTTTGAAGCAACTCATCGATTGATTTACGGCGCTAAGGATGACTCTGGTCAG
AGATACCTGGCCTGGTCTGGACACAGTGCCCGTGTCGGAGCCGCGCGAGATATGGCCCGCGCTGGAGTTT
CAATACCGGAGATCATGCAAGCTGGTGGCTGGACCAATGTAAATATTGTCATGAACTATATCCGTAACCT
GGATAGTGAAACAGGGGCAATGGTGCGCCTGCTGGAAGATGGCGATTAGGCCGCTCGAGGAGGGCCCGAA
CAAAAACTCATCTCAGAAGAGGATCTGAATAGCGCCGTCGACCATCATCATAATCATCATTGAGTTTAAA
CCCGCTGATCAGCCTCGACTGTGCCTTCTAGTTGCCAGCCATCTGTTGTTTGCCCCTCCCCCGTGCCTTC
CTTGACCCTGGAAGGTGCCACTCCCACTGTCCTTTCCTAATAAAATGAGGAAATTGCATCGCATTGTCTG
AGTAGGTGTCATTCTATTCTGGGGGGTGGGGTGGGGCAGGACAGCAAGGGGGAGGATTGGGAAGACAATA
GCAGGCATGCTGGGGATGCGGTGGGCTCTATGGAGATCTATCGATGTTCTGGGGATGCGGTGGGCTCTAT
GGCTTCTGAGGCGGAAAGAACCAGCTGGGGCTCTAGGGGGTATCCCC
[124 nt withheld, positions 3058-3181]
C
[91 nt withheld, positions 3183-3273]
AGGGTGATGGTTCACGTACCTAGAAGTTCCTATTCCGAAGTTCCTATTCTCTAGAAAGTATAGGAACTTC
CTTGGCCAAAAAGCCTGAACTCACCGCGACGTCTGTCGAGAAGTTTCTGATCGAAAAGTTCGACAGCGTC
TCCGACCTGATGCAGCTCTCGGAGGGCGAAGAATCTCGTGCTTTCAGCTTCGATGTAGGAGGGCGTGGAT
ATGTCCTGCGGGTAAATAGCTGCGCCGATGGTTTCTACAAAGATCGTTATGTTTATCGGCACTTTGCATC
GGCCGCGCTCCCGATTCCGGAAGTGCTTGACATTGGGGAATTCAGCGAGAGCCTGACCTATTGCATCTCC
CGCCGTGCACAGGGTGTCACGTTGCAAGACCTGCCTGAAACCGAACTGCCCGCTGTTCTGCAGCCGGTCG
CGGAGGCCATGGATGCGATCGCTGCGGCCGATCTTAGCCAGACGAGCGGGTTCGGCCCATTCGGACCGCA
AGGAATCGGTCAATACACTACATGGCGTGATTTCATATGCGCGATTGCTGATCCCCATGTGTATCACTGG
CAAACTGTGATGGACGACACCGTCAGTGCGTCCGTCGCGCAGGCTCTCGATGAGCTGATGCTTTGGGCCG
AGGACTGCCCCGAAGTCCGGCACCTCGTGCACGCGGATTTCGGCTCCAACAATGTCCTGACGGACAATGG
CCGCATAACAGCGGTCATTGACTGGAGCGAGGCGATGTTCGGGGATTCCCAATACGAGGTCGCCAACATC
TTCTTCTGGAGGCCGTGGTTGGCTTGTATGGAGCAGCAGACGCGCTACTTCGAGCGGAGGCATCCGGAGC
TTGCAGGATCGCCGCGGCTCCGGGCGTATATGCTCCGCATTGGTCTTGACCAACTCTATCAGAGCTTGGT
TGACGGCAATTTCGATGATGCAGCTTGGGCGCAGGGTCGATGCGACGCAATCGTCCGATCCGGAGCCGGG
ACTGTCGGGCGTACACAAATCGCCCGCAGAAGCGCGGCCGTCTGGACCGATGGCTGTGTAGAAGTACTCG
CCGATAGTGGAAACCGACGCCCCAGCACTCGTCCGAGGGCAAAGGAATAGCACGTACTACGAGATTTCGA
TTCCACCGCCGCCTTCTATGAAAGGTTGGGCTTCGGAATCGTTTTCCGGGACGCCGGCTGGATGATCCTC
CAGCGCGGGGATCTCATGCTGGAGTTCTTCGCCCACCCCAACTTGTTTATTGCAGCTTATAATGGTTACA
AATAAAGCAATAGCATCACAAATTTCACAAATAAAGCATTTTTTTCACTGCATTCTAGTTGTGGTTTGTC
CAAACTCATCAATGTATCTTATCATGTCTGTATACCGTCGACCTCTAGCTAGAGCTTGGCGTAATCATGG
TCATAGCTGTTTCCTGTGTGAAATTGTTATCCGCTCACAATTCCACACAACATACGAGCCGGAAGCATAA
AGTGTAAAGCCTGGGGTGCCTAATGAGTGAGCTAACTCACATTAATTGCGTTGCGCTCACTGCCCGCTTT
CCAGTCGGGAAACCTGTCGTGCCAGCTGCATTAATGAATCGGCCAACGCGCGGGGAGAGGCGGTTTGCGT
ATTGGGCGCTCTTCCGCTTCCTCGCTCACTGACTCGCTGCGCTCGGTCGTTCGGCTGCGGCGAGCGGTAT
CAGCTCACTCAAAGGCGGTAATACGGTTATCCACAGAATCAGGGGATAACGCAGGAAAGAACATGTGAGC
AAAAGGCCAGCAAAAGGCCAGGAACCGTAAAAAGGCCGCGTTGCTGGCGTTTTTCCATAGGCTCCGCCCC
CCTGACGAGCATCACAAAAATCGACGCTCAAGTCAGAGGTGGCGAAACCCGACAGGACTATAAAGATACC
AGGCGTTTCCCCCTGGAAGCTCCCTCGTGCGCTCTCCTGTTCCGACCCTGCCGCTTACCGGATACCTGTC
CGCCTTTCTCCCTTCGGGAAGCGTGGCGCTTTCTCATAGCTCACGCTGTAGGTATCTCAGTTCGGTGTAG
GTCGTTCGCTCCAAGCTGGGCTGTGTGCACGAACCCCCCGTTCAGCCCGACCGCTGCGCCTTATCCGGTA
ACTATCGTCTTGAGTCCAACCCGGTAAGACACGACTTATCGCCACTGGCAGCAGCCACTGGTAACAGGAT
TAGCAGAGCGAGGTATGTAGGCGGTGCTACAGAGTTCTTGAAGTGGTGGCCTAACTACGGCTACACTAGA
AGAACAGTATTTGGTATCTGCGCTCTGCTGAAGCCAGTTACCTTCGGAAAAAGAGTTGGTAGCTCTTGAT
CCGGCAAACAAACCACCGCTGGTAGCGGTGGTTTTTTTGTTTGCAAGCAGCAGATTACGCGCAGAAAAAA
AGGATCTCAAGAAGATCCTTTGATCTTTTCTACGGGGTCTGACGCTCAGTGGAACGAAAACTCACGTTAA
GGGATTTTGGTCATGAGATTATCAAAAAGGATCTTCACCTAGATCCTTTTAAATTAAAAATGAAGTTTTA
AATCAATCTAAAGTATATATGAGTAAACTTGGTCTGACAGTTACCAATGCTTAATCAGTGAGGCACCTAT
CTCAGCGATCTGTCTATTTCGTTCATCCATAGTTGCCTGACTCCCCGTCGTGTAGATAACTACGATACGG
GAGGGCTTACCATCTGGCCCCAGTGCTGCAATGATACCGCGAGACCCACGCTCACCGGCTCCAGATTTAT
CAGCAATAAACCAGCCAGCCGGAAGGGCCGAGCGCAGAAGTGGTCCTGCAACTTTATCCGCCTCCATCCA
GTCTATTAATTGTTGCCGGGAAGCTAGAGTAAGTAGTTCGCCAGTTAATAGTTTGCGCAACGTTGTTGCC
ATTGCTACAGGCATCGTGGTGTCACGCTCGTCGTTTGGTATGGCTTCATTCAGCTCCGGTTCCCAACGAT
CAAGGCGAGTTACATGATCCCCCATGTTGTGCAAAAAAGCGGTTAGCTCCTTCGGTCCTCCGATCGTTGT
CAGAAGTAAGTTGGCCGCAGTGTTATCACTCATGGTTATGGCAGCACTGCATAATTCTCTTACTGTCATG
CCATCCGTAAGATGCTTTTCTGTGACTGGTGAGTACTCAACCAAGTCATTCTGAGAATAGTGTATGCGGC
GACCGAGTTGCTCTTGCCCGGCGTCAATACGGGATAATACCGCGCCACATAGCAGAACTTTAAAAGTGCT
CATCATTGGAAAACGTTCTTCGGGGCGAAAACTCTCAAGGATCTTACCGCTGTTGAGATCCAGTTCGATG
TAACCCACTCGTGCACCCAACTGATCTTCAGCATCTTTTACTTTCACCAGCGTTTCTGGGTGAGCAAAAA
CAGGAAGGCAAAATGCCGCAAAAAAGGGAATAAGGGCGACACGGAAATGTTGAATACTCATACTCTTCCT
TTTTCAATATTATTGAAGCATTTATCAGGGTTATTGTCTCATGAGCGGATACATATTTGAATGTATTTAG
AAAAATAAACAAATAGGGGTTCCGCGCACATTTCCCCGAAAAGTGCCACCTGACGTCGACGGATCGGGAG
ATCTCCCGATCCCCTATGGTGCACTCTCAGTACAATCTGCTCTGATGCCGCATAGTTAAGCC
